Addgene plasmid #144238: TFORF2788
Purpose: Lentiviral vector for overexpressing transcription factor ORFs with unique 24-bp barcodes. Barcodes facilitate identification of transcription factors in pooled screens.
Depositing lab: Feng Zhang. Depositing organization: Broad Institute. Publication: A transcription factor atlas of directed differentiation. Joung J, Ma S, Tay T, Geiger-Schuller KR, Kirchgatterer PC, Verdine VK, Guo B, Arias-Garcia MA, Allen WE, Singh A, Kuksenko O, Abudayyeh OO, Gootenberg JS, Fu Z, Macrae RK, Buenrostro JD, Regev A, Zhang F. Cell. 2023 Jan 5;186(1):209-229.e26. doi: 10.1016/j.cell.2022.11.026. PubMed 36608654.
Backbone
  Vector backbone: pLX_TRC317
  Backbone manufacturer: Broad Institute Genetic Perturbation Platform
  Backbone size w/o insert (bp): 8264
  Vector type: Mammalian Expression, Lentiviral
  Selectable markers: Puromycin
Growth in bacteria
  Bacterial resistance: Ampicillin, 100 μg/mL
  Growth temperature: 37°C
  Growth strain: NEB Stable
  Copy number: High Copy
Gene/Insert
  Gene/Insert name: OTX2
  Species: H. sapiens (human)
  Insert size (bp): 971
  Entrez Gene: OTX2 (a.k.a. CPHD6, MCOPS5)
  Promoter: EF1a
  Cloning method: Unknown
  Sequencing primers: 5′ GGGTGGAGACTGAAGTTAGGCCAG; 3′ CACATAGCGTAAAAGGAGCAACATAG
Terms and licenses: Academic/Nonprofit Terms; Industry Terms: Not Available to Industry
Depositor comments: NM_172337,NM_001270524,NM_001270523,ENST00000408990,ENST00000555006 . The transcription factor ORF portion of this plasmid was synthesized by Genewiz. Please test multiple small colonies in case of plasmid recombination. To make this collection available in a timely manner, a portion of this collection was not fully sequenced by Addgene. If an Addgene verified full plasmid sequence is not available, please contact us prior to placing an order to request the full sequence.
How to cite: TFORF2788 was a gift from Feng Zhang (Addgene plasmid # 144238 ; http://n2t.net/addgene:144238 ; RRID:Addgene_144238)
