[The description below was written by a language model from this plasmid's Addgene catalogue record and pLannotate feature annotations shown in this document.]
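Description:
TFORF2788 is a lentiviral mammalian expression plasmid built on the pLX_TRC317 backbone that carries the human OTX2 open reading frame. OTX2 is a homeodomain-type transcription factor implicated in development of the brain and sense organs. The plasmid belongs to a large barcoded transcription factor ORF collection. In bacteria it is maintained through a high-copy ColE1/pUC origin and selected with ampicillin via the bla gene. An f1 origin and remnants of a lac/T3/T7 cloning region are also present. The record warns that the plasmid can recombine, as is common for LTR-containing vectors.

The viral cassette follows a third-generation, self-inactivating design. An RSV promoter fused to a truncated HIV-1 5' LTR drives genomic RNA production in packaging cells. It is followed by the Ψ packaging signal with a partial gag fragment, the RRE for Rev-dependent nuclear export, a cPPT/CTS element, and a ΔU3 3' LTR with a downstream SV40 polyadenylation signal. Within the provirus, an SV40 promoter/origin segment lies upstream of the puromycin N-acetyltransferase gene, which allows selection of transduced cells. The strong constitutive EF-1α promoter drives the OTX2 coding sequence, and a downstream WPRE enhances transcript stability and expression.

According to the catalogue entry, each construct in the collection carries a unique 24-bp barcode. The barcode is not annotated in the feature table, so its position is not stated. The short U6-promoter fragment annotated between the ORF and the WPRE is too small to be a functional promoter. The construct is intended for OTX2 overexpression, alone or in pooled screens, where barcode sequencing identifies which factor each cell received, as in directed differentiation studies.
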