Features (pLannotate 1.2.2; 31 found; start..end, strand, type, name):
      5..231     +  promoter       RSV promoter: Rous sarcoma virus enhancer/promoter
    232..412     +  LTR            5' LTR (truncated): truncated 5' long terminal repeat (LTR) from HIV-1
    459..584     +  misc_feature   HIV-1 Ψ: packaging signal of human immunodeficiency virus type 1
    568..931     +  CDS            HIV-1 gag (fragment): gag protein from human immunodeficiency virus 1; gag
   1077..1310    +  misc_feature   RRE: The Rev response element (RRE) of HIV-1 allows for Rev-dependent mRNA export from the nucleus to the cytoplasm.
   1687..1713    +  CDS            Rev (fragment): human immunodeficiency virus 1 (HIV-1) Rev protein; rev; enhances nuclear export of unspliced and incompletely spliced viral mRNAs
   1720..1743    +  promoter       SV40 promoter (fragment): SV40 early promoter
   1744..1815    +  promoter       SV40 promoter (fragment): SV40 enhancer and early promoter
   1839..1974    +  rep_origin     SV40 ori: SV40 origin of replication
   2020..2616    +  CDS            PuroR (fragment): puromycin N-acetyltransferase; pac from Streptomyces; confers resistance to puromycin
   2665..2782    +  misc_feature   cPPT/CTS: central polypurine tract and central termination sequence of HIV-1
   2847..2913    +  CDS            small t antigen (fragment): SV40 (simian virus 40) small t antigen
   2920..4098    +  promoter       EF-1α promoter: strong constitutive promoter for human elongation factor EF-1α
   4115..4981    +  CDS            OTX2: OTX2_HUMAN - Experimental evidence at protein level: Swiss-Prot protein existence level 1. Transcription factor probably involved in the development of the brain and the sense organs. Can bind to the bicoid/BCD target sequence (BTS): 5'-TCTAATCCC-3'. From Homo sapiens (Human).
   4997..5050    +  promoter       U6 promoter (fragment): RNA polymerase III promoter for human U6 snRNA
   5092..5680    +  misc_feature   WPRE: woodchuck hepatitis virus posttranscriptional regulatory element
   5731..5750    +  misc_feature   cPPT/CTS (fragment): central polypurine tract and central termination sequence of HIV-1
   5752..5985    +  LTR            3' LTR (ΔU3): self-inactivating 3' long terminal repeat (LTR) from HIV-1
   6063..6184    +  polyA_signal   SV40 poly(A) signal: SV40 polyadenylation signal
   6224..6359    +  rep_origin     SV40 ori: SV40 origin of replication
   6380..6398    -  promoter       T7 promoter: promoter for bacteriophage T7 RNA polymerase
   6406..6561    +  CDS            lacZα (fragment): LacZα fragment of β-galactosidase; lacZ fragment
   6566..6994    +  rep_origin     f1 ori (sequence partly withheld): f1 bacteriophage origin of replication; arrow indicates direction of (+) strand synthesis
   7047..7151    +  promoter       AmpR promoter: bla
   7152..8012    +  CDS            AmpR: β-lactamase; bla; confers resistance to ampicillin, carbenicillin, and related antibiotics
   8183..8771    +  rep_origin     ori: high-copy-number ColE1/pMB1/pBR322/pUC origin of replication
   8954..9046    +  CDS            lacI (fragment): lac repressor; lacI; The lac repressor binds to the lac operator to inhibit transcription in E. coli. This inhibition can be relieved by adding lactose or isopropyl-β-D-thiogalactopyranoside (IPTG).
   9059..9080    +  protein_bind   CAP binding site: CAP binding activates transcription in the presence of cAMP. E. coli catabolite activator protein
   9095..9125    +  promoter       lac promoter: promoter for the E. coli lac operon
   9133..9149    +  protein_bind   lac operator: The lac repressor binds to the lac operator to inhibit transcription in E. coli. This inhibition can be relieved by adding lactose or isopropyl-β-D-thiogalactopyranoside (IPTG). lac repressor encoded by lacI
   9194..9212    +  promoter       T3 promoter: promoter for bacteriophage T3 RNA polymerase
>Addgene plasmid #144238 | TFORF2788 | addgene full sequence | sequence record 404114 | Addgene NGS Result
TTAATGTAGTCTTATGCAATACTCTTGTAGTCTTGCAACATGGTAACGATGAGTTAGCAACATGCCTTAC
AAGGAGAGAAAAAGCACCGTGCATGCCGATTGGTGGAAGTAAGGTGGTACGATCGTGCCTTATTAGGAAG
GCAACAGACGGGTCTGACATGGATTGGACGAACCACTGAATTGCCGCATTGCAGAGATATTGTATTTAAG
TGCCTAGCTCGATACATAAACGGGTCTCTCTGGTTAGACCAGATCTGAGCCTGGGAGCTCTCTGGCTAAC
TAGGGAACCCACTGCTTAAGCCTCAATAAAGCTTGCCTTGAGTGCTTCAAGTAGTGTGTGCCCGTCTGTT
GTGTGACTCTGGTAACTAGAGATCCCTCAGACCCTTTTAGTCAGTGTGGAAAATCTCTAGCAGTGGCGCC
CGAACAGGGACTTGAAAGCGAAAGGGAAACCAGAGGAGCTCTCTCGACGCAGGACTCGGCTTGCTGAAGC
GCGCACGGCAAGAGGCGAGGGGCGGCGACTGGTGAGTACGCCAAAAATTTTGACTAGCGGAGGCTAGAAG
GAGAGAGATGGGTGCGAGAGCGTCAGTATTAAGCGGGGGAGAATTAGATCGCGATGGGAAAAAATTCGGT
TAAGGCCAGGGGGAAAGAAAAAATATAAATTAAAACATATAGTATGGGCAAGCAGGGAGCTAGAACGATT
CGCAGTTAATCCTGGCCTGTTAGAAACATCAGAAGGCTGTAGACAAATACTGGGACAGCTACAACCATCC
CTTCAGACAGGATCAGAAGAACTTAGATCATTATATAATACAGTAGCAACCCTCTATTGTGTGCATCAAA
GGATAGAGATAAAAGACACCAAGGAAGCTTTAGACAAGATAGAGGAAGAGCAAAACAAAAGTAAGACCAC
CGCACAGCAAGCGGCCGCTGATCTTCAGACCTGGAGGAGGAGATATGAGGGACAATTGGAGAAGTGAATT
ATATAAATATAAAGTAGTAAAAATTGAACCATTAGGAGTAGCACCCACCAAGGCAAAGAGAAGAGTGGTG
CAGAGAGAAAAAAGAGCAGTGGGAATAGGAGCTTTGTTCCTTGGGTTCTTGGGAGCAGCAGGAAGCACTA
TGGGCGCAGCGTCAATGACGCTGACGGTACAGGCCAGACAATTATTGTCTGGTATAGTGCAGCAGCAGAA
CAATTTGCTGAGGGCTATTGAGGCGCAACAGCATCTGTTGCAACTCACAGTCTGGGGCATCAAGCAGCTC
CAGGCAAGAATCCTGGCTGTGGAAAGATACCTAAAGGATCAACAGCTCCTGGGGATTTGGGGTTGCTCTG
GAAAACTCATTTGCACCACTGCTGTGCCTTGGAATGCTAGTTGGAGTAATAAATCTCTGGAACAGATTTG
GAATCACACGACCTGGATGGAGTGGGACAGAGAAATTAACAATTACACAAGCTTAATACACTCCTTAATT
GAAGAATCGCAAAACCAGCAAGAAAAGAATGAACAAGAATTATTGGAATTAGATAAATGGGCAAGTTTGT
GGAATTGGTTTAACATAACAAATTGGCTGTGGTATATAAAATTATTCATAATGATAGTAGGAGGCTTGGT
AGGTTTAAGAATAGTTTTTGCTGTACTTTCTATAGTGAATAGAGTTAGGCAGGGATATTCACCATTATCG
TTTCAGACCCACCTCCCAACCCCGAGGGGACCCATGCATTGCATCTCAATTAGTCAGCAACCAGGTGTGG
AAAGTCCCCAGGCTCCCCAGCAGGCAGAAGTATGCAAAGCATGCGTCTCAATTAGTCAGCAACCATAGTC
CCGCCCCTAACTCCGCCCATCCCGCCCCTAACTCCGCCCAGTTCCGCCCATTCTCCGCCCCATGGCTGAC
TAATTTTTTTTATTTATGCAGAGGCCGAGGCCGCCTCGGCCTCTGAGCTATTCCAGAAGTAGTGAGGAGG
CTTTTTTGGAGGCCTAGGCTTTTGCAAAAAGCTTTCTAGAGGTACCACCGGAGCTTACCATGACCGAGTA
CAAGCCCACGGTGCGCCTCGCCACCCGCGACGACGTCCCCAGGGCCGTACGCACCCTCGCCGCCGCGTTC
GCCGACTACCCCGCCACGCGCCACACCGTCGATCCGGACCGCCACATCGAGCGGGTCACCGAGCTGCAAG
AACTCTTCCTCACGCGCGTCGGGCTCGACATCGGCAAGGTGTGGGTCGCGGACGACGGCGCCGCCGTGGC
GGTCTGGACCACGCCGGAGAGCGTCGAAGCGGGGGCGGTGTTCGCCGAGATCGGCCCGCGCATGGCCGAG
TTGAGCGGTTCCCGGCTGGCCGCGCAGCAACAGATGGAAGGCCTCCTGGCGCCGCACCGGCCCAAGGAGC
CCGCGTGGTTCCTGGCCACCGTCGGCGTCTCGCCCGACCACCAGGGCAAGGGTCTGGGCAGCGCCGTCGT
GCTCCCCGGAGTGGAGGCGGCCGAGCGCGCCGGGGTGCCCGCCTTCCTGGAGACCTCCGCGCCCCGCAAC
CTCCCCTTCTACGAGCGGCTCGGCTTCACCGTCACCGCCGACGTCGAGGTGCCCGAAGGACCGCGCACCT
GGTGCATGACCCGCAAGCCCGGTGCCAGTTAACGAATTCTAGATCTTGAGACAAATGGCAGTATTCATCC
ACAATTTTAAAAGAAAAGGGGGGATTGGGGGGTACAGTGCAGGGGAAAGAATAGTAGACATAATAGCAAC
AGACATACAAACTAAAGAATTACAAAAACAAATTACAAAAATTCAAAATTTTCGGGTTTATTACAGGGAC
AGCAGAGATCCACTTTGGCGCCGGCTCGAGGCCTGCAGGTGCAAAGATGGATAAAGTTTTAAACAGAGAG
GAATCTTTGCAGCTAATGGACCTTCTAGGTCTTGAAAGGAGTGGGAATTGGCTCCGGTGCCCGTCAGTGG
GCAGAGCGCACATCGCCCACAGTCCCCGAGAAGTTGGGGGGAGGGGTCGGCAATTGAACCGGTGCCTAGA
GAAGGTGGCGCGGGGTAAACTGGGAAAGTGATGTCGTGTACTGGCTCCGCCTTTTTCCCGAGGGTGGGGG
AGAACCGTATATAAGTGCAGTAGTCGCCGTGAACGTTCTTTTTCGCAACGGGTTTGCCGCCAGAACACAG
GTAAGTGCCGTGTGTGGTTCCCGCGGGCCTGGCCTCTTTACGGGTTATGGCCCTTGCGTGCCTTGAATTA
CTTCCACCTGGCTGCAGTACGTGATTCTTGATCCCGAGCTTCGGGTTGGAAGTGGGTGGGAGAGTTCGAG
GCCTTGCGCTTAAGGAGCCCCTTCGCCTCGTGCTTGAGTTGAGGCCTGGCCTGGGCGCTGGGGCCGCCGC
GTGCGAATCTGGTGGCACCTTCGCGCCTGTCTCGCTGCTTTCGATAAGTCTCTAGCCATTTAAAATTTTT
GATGACCTGCTGCGACGCTTTTTTTCTGGCAAGATAGTCTTGTAAATGCGGGCCAAGATCTGCACACTGG
TATTTCGGTTTTTGGGGCCGCGGGCGGCGACGGGGCCCGTGCGTCCCAGCGCACATGTTCGGCGAGGCGG
GGCCTGCGAGCGCGGCCACCGAGAATCGGACGGGGGTAGTCTCAAGCTGGCCGGCCTGCTCTGGTGCCTG
GCCTCGCGCCGCCGTGTATCGCCCCGCCCTGGGCGGCAAGGCTGGCCCGGTCGGCACCAGTTGCGTGAGC
GGAAAGATGGCCGCTTCCCGGCCCTGCTGCAGGGAGCTCAAAATGGAGGACGCGGCGCTCGGGAGAGCGG
GCGGGTGAGTCACCCACACAAAGGAAAAGGGCCTTTCCGTCCTCAGCCGTCGCTTCATGTGACTCCACGG
AGTACCGGGCGCCGTCCAGGCACCTCGATTAGTTCTCGAGCTTTTGGAGTACGTCGTCTTTAGGTTGGGG
GGAGGGGTTTTATGCGATGGAGTTTCCCCACACTGAGTGGGTGGAGACTGAAGTTAGGCCAGCTTGGCAC
TTGATGTAATTCTCCTTGGAATTTGCCCTTTTTGAGTTTGGATCTTGGTTCATTCTCAAGCCTCAGACAG
TGGTTCAAAGTTTTTTTCTTCCATTTCAGGTGTCGTGAGGCTAGCACCGCCACCATGATGTCTTATCTTA
AGCAACCGCCTTACGCAGTCAATGGGCTGAGTCTGACCACTTCGGGTATGGACTTGCTGCACCCCTCCGT
GGGCTACCCGGCCACCCCCCGGAAACAGCGCCGGGAGAGGACGACGTTCACTCGGGCGCAGCTAGATGTG
CTGGAAGCACTGTTTGCCAAGACCCGGTACCCAGACATCTTCATGCGAGAGGAGGTGGCACTGAAAATCA
ACTTGCCCGAGTCGAGGGTGCAGGTATGGTTTAAGAATCGAAGAGCTAAGTGCCGCCAACAACAGCAACA
ACAGCAGAATGGAGGTCAAAACAAAGTGAGACCTGCCAAAAAGAAGACATCTCCAGCTCGGGAAGTGAGT
TCAGAGAGTGGAACAAGTGGCCAATTCACTCCCCCCTCTAGCACCTCAGTCCCGACCATTGCCAGCAGCA
GTGCTCCTGTGTCTATCTGGAGCCCAGCTTCCATCTCCCCACTGTCAGATCCCTTGTCCACCTCCTCTTC
CTGCATGCAGAGGTCCTATCCCATGACCTATACTCAGGCTTCAGGTTATAGTCAAGGATATGCTGGCTCA
ACTTCCTACTTTGGGGGCATGGACTGTGGATCATATTTGACCCCTATGCATCACCAGCTTCCCGGACCAG
GGGCCACACTCAGTCCCATGGGTACCAATGCAGTCACCAGCCATCTCAATCAGTCCCCAGCTTCTCTTTC
CACCCAGGGATATGGAGCTTCAAGCTTGGGTTTTAACTCAACCACTGATTGCTTGGATTATAAGGACCAA
ACTGCCTCCTGGAAGCTTAACTTCAATGCTGACTGCTTGGATTATAAAGATCAGACATCCTCGTGGAAAT
TCCAGGTTTTGTAGTAATGAACTAGTCCGTAACTTGAAAGTATTTCGATTTCTTGGCTTTATATATCTTG
TGGAAAGGACGAGCGCTTAGGAACCATACAATACTAACGCGTTAAGTCGACAATCAACCTCTGGATTACA
AAATTTGTGAAAGATTGACTGGTATTCTTAACTATGTTGCTCCTTTTACGCTATGTGGATACGCTGCTTT
AATGCCTTTGTATCATGCTATTGCTTCCCGTATGGCTTTCATTTTCTCCTCCTTGTATAAATCCTGGTTG
CTGTCTCTTTATGAGGAGTTGTGGCCCGTTGTCAGGCAACGTGGCGTGGTGTGCACTGTGTTTGCTGACG
CAACCCCCACTGGTTGGGGCATTGCCACCACCTGTCAGCTCCTTTCCGGGACTTTCGCTTTCCCCCTCCC
TATTGCCACGGCGGAACTCATCGCCGCCTGCCTTGCCCGCTGCTGGACAGGGGCTCGGCTGTTGGGCACT
GACAATTCCGTGGTGTTGTCGGGGAAATCATCGTCCTTTCCTTGGCTGCTCGCCTGTGTTGCCACCTGGA
TTCTGCGCGGGACGTCCTTCTGCTACGTCCCTTCGGCCCTCAATCCAGCGGACCTTCCTTCCCGCGGCCT
GCTGCCGGCTCTGCGGCCTCTTCCGCGTCTTCGCCTTCGCCCTCAGACGAGTCGGATCTCCCTTTGGGCC
GCCTCCCCGCGTCGACTTTAAGACCAATGACTTACAAGGCAGCTGTAGATCTTAGCCACTTTTTAAAAGA
AAAGGGGGGACTGGAAGGGCTAATTCACTCCCAACGAAGACAAGATCTGCTTTTTGCTTGTACTGGGTCT
CTCTGGTTAGACCAGATCTGAGCCTGGGAGCTCTCTGGCTAACTAGGGAACCCACTGCTTAAGCCTCAAT
AAAGCTTGCCTTGAGTGCTTCAAGTAGTGTGTGCCCGTCTGTTGTGTGACTCTGGTAACTAGAGATCCCT
CAGACCCTTTTAGTCAGTGTGGAAAATCTCTAGCAGTACGTATAGTAGTTCATGTCATCTTATTATTCAG
TATTTATAACTTGCAAAGAAATGAATATCAGAGAGTGAGAGGAACTTGTTTATTGCAGCTTATAATGGTT
ACAAATAAAGCAATAGCATCACAAATTTCACAAATAAAGCATTTTTTTCACTGCATTCTAGTTGTGGTTT
GTCCAAACTCATCAATGTATCTTATCATGTCTGGCTCTAGCTATCCCGCCCCTAACTCCGCCCATCCCGC
CCCTAACTCCGCCCAGTTCCGCCCATTCTCCGCCCCATGGCTGACTAATTTTTTTTATTTATGCAGAGGC
CGAGGCCGCCTCGGCCTCTGAGCTATTCCAGAAGTAGTGAGGAGGCTTTTTTGGAGGCCTAGGGACGTAC
CCAATTCGCCCTATAGTGAGTCGTATTACGCGCGCTCACTGGCCGTCGTTTTACAACGTCGTGACTGGGA
AAACCCTGGCGTTACCCAACTTAATCGCCTTGCAGCACATCCCCCTTTCGCCAGCTGGCGTAATAGCGAA
GAGGCCCGCACCGATCGCCCTTCCCAACAGTTGCGCAGCCTGAATGGCGAATGGG
[124 nt withheld, positions 6566-6689]
C
[91 nt withheld, positions 6691-6781]
A
[49 nt withheld, positions 6783-6831]
CCTTTGACGTTGGAGTCCACGTTCTTT
[37 nt withheld, positions 6859-6895]
ACCCTATCTCGGTCTATTCTTTTGATTTATAAGGGATTTTGCCGATTTCGGCCTATTGGTTAAAAAATGA
GCTGATTTAACAAAAATTTAACGCGAATTTTAACAAAATATTAACGCTTACAATTTAGGTGGCACTTTTC
GGGGAAATGTGCGCGGAACCCCTATTTGTTTATTTTTCTAAATACATTCAAATATGTATCCGCTCATGAG
ACAATAACCCTGATAAATGCTTCAATAATATTGAAAAAGGAAGAGTATGAGTATTCAACATTTCCGTGTC
GCCCTTATTCCCTTTTTTGCGGCATTTTGCCTTCCTGTTTTTGCTCACCCAGAAACGCTGGTGAAAGTAA
AAGATGCTGAAGATCAGTTGGGTGCACGAGTGGGTTACATCGAACTGGATCTCAACAGCGGTAAGATCCT
TGAGAGTTTTCGCCCCGAAGAACGTTTTCCAATGATGAGCACTTTTAAAGTTCTGCTATGTGGCGCGGTA
TTATCCCGTATTGACGCCGGGCAAGAGCAACTCGGTCGCCGCATACACTATTCTCAGAATGACTTGGTTG
AGTACTCACCAGTCACAGAAAAGCATCTTACGGATGGCATGACAGTAAGAGAATTATGCAGTGCTGCCAT
AACCATGAGTGATAACACTGCGGCCAACTTACTTCTGACAACGATCGGAGGACCGAAGGAGCTAACCGCT
TTTTTGCACAACATGGGGGATCATGTAACTCGCCTTGATCGTTGGGAACCGGAGCTGAATGAAGCCATAC
CAAACGACGAGCGTGACACCACGATGCCTGTAGCAATGGCAACAACGTTGCGCAAACTATTAACTGGCGA
ACTACTTACTCTAGCTTCCCGGCAACAATTAATAGACTGGATGGAGGCGGATAAAGTTGCAGGACCACTT
CTGCGCTCGGCCCTTCCGGCTGGCTGGTTTATTGCTGATAAATCTGGAGCCGGTGAGCGTGGGTCTCGCG
GTATCATTGCAGCACTGGGGCCAGATGGTAAGCCCTCCCGTATCGTAGTTATCTACACGACGGGGAGTCA
GGCAACTATGGATGAACGAAATAGACAGATCGCTGAGATAGGTGCCTCACTGATTAAGCATTGGTAACTG
TCAGACCAAGTTTACTCATATATACTTTAGATTGATTTAAAACTTCATTTTTAATTTAAAAGGATCTAGG
TGAAGATCCTTTTTGATAATCTCATGACCAAAATCCCTTAACGTGAGTTTTCGTTCCACTGAGCGTCAGA
CCCCGTAGAAAAGATCAAAGGATCTTCTTGAGATCCTTTTTTTCTGCGCGTAATCTGCTGCTTGCAAACA
AAAAAACCACCGCTACCAGCGGTGGTTTGTTTGCCGGATCAAGAGCTACCAACTCTTTTTCCGAAGGTAA
CTGGCTTCAGCAGAGCGCAGATACCAAATACTGTTCTTCTAGTGTAGCCGTAGTTAGGCCACCACTTCAA
GAACTCTGTAGCACCGCCTACATACCTCGCTCTGCTAATCCTGTTACCAGTGGCTGCTGCCAGTGGCGAT
AAGTCGTGTCTTACCGGGTTGGACTCAAGACGATAGTTACCGGATAAGGCGCAGCGGTCGGGCTGAACGG
GGGGTTCGTGCACACAGCCCAGCTTGGAGCGAACGACCTACACCGAACTGAGATACCTACAGCGTGAGCT
ATGAGAAAGCGCCACGCTTCCCGAAGGGAGAAAGGCGGACAGGTATCCGGTAAGCGGCAGGGTCGGAACA
GGAGAGCGCACGAGGGAGCTTCCAGGGGGAAACGCCTGGTATCTTTATAGTCCTGTCGGGTTTCGCCACC
TCTGACTTGAGCGTCGATTTTTGTGATGCTCGTCAGGGGGGCGGAGCCTATGGAAAAACGCCAGCAACGC
GGCCTTTTTACGGTTCCTGGCCTTTTGCTGGCCTTTTGCTCACATGTTCTTTCCTGCGTTATCCCCTGAT
TCTGTGGATAACCGTATTACCGCCTTTGAGTGAGCTGATACCGCTCGCCGCAGCCGAACGACCGAGCGCA
GCGAGTCAGTGAGCGAGGAAGCGGAAGAGCGCCCAATACGCAAACCGCCTCTCCCCGCGCGTTGGCCGAT
TCATTAATGCAGCTGGCACGACAGGTTTCCCGACTGGAAAGCGGGCAGTGAGCGCAACGCAATTAATGTG
AGTTAGCTCACTCATTAGGCACCCCAGGCTTTACACTTTATGCTTCCGGCTCGTATGTTGTGTGGAATTG
TGAGCGGATAACAATTTCACACAGGAAACAGCTATGACCATGATTACGCCAAGCGCGCAATTAACCCTCA
CTAAAGGGAACAAAAGCTGGAGCTGCAAGC
