>Addgene plasmid #144238 | TFORF2788 | depositor partial sequence | sequence record 284829 | Insert
ACCGCCACCATGATGTCTTATCTTAAGCAACCGCCTTACGCAGTCAATGGGCTGAGTCTGACCACTTCGG
GTATGGACTTGCTGCACCCCTCCGTGGGCTACCCGGCCACCCCCCGGAAACAGCGCCGGGAGAGGACGAC
GTTCACTCGGGCGCAGCTAGATGTGCTGGAAGCACTGTTTGCCAAGACCCGGTACCCAGACATCTTCATG
CGAGAGGAGGTGGCACTGAAAATCAACTTGCCCGAGTCGAGGGTGCAGGTATGGTTTAAGAATCGAAGAG
CTAAGTGCCGCCAACAACAGCAACAACAGCAGAATGGAGGTCAAAACAAAGTGAGACCTGCCAAAAAGAA
GACATCTCCAGCTCGGGAAGTGAGTTCAGAGAGTGGAACAAGTGGCCAATTCACTCCCCCCTCTAGCACC
TCAGTCCCGACCATTGCCAGCAGCAGTGCTCCTGTGTCTATCTGGAGCCCAGCTTCCATCTCCCCACTGT
CAGATCCCTTGTCCACCTCCTCTTCCTGCATGCAGAGGTCCTATCCCATGACCTATACTCAGGCTTCAGG
TTATAGTCAAGGATATGCTGGCTCAACTTCCTACTTTGGGGGCATGGACTGTGGATCATATTTGACCCCT
ATGCATCACCAGCTTCCCGGACCAGGGGCCACACTCAGTCCCATGGGTACCAATGCAGTCACCAGCCATC
TCAATCAGTCCCCAGCTTCTCTTTCCACCCAGGGATATGGAGCTTCAAGCTTGGGTTTTAACTCAACCAC
TGATTGCTTGGATTATAAGGACCAAACTGCCTCCTGGAAGCTTAACTTCAATGCTGACTGCTTGGATTAT
AAAGATCAGACATCCTCGTGGAAATTCCAGGTTTTGTAGTAATGAACTAGTCCGTAACTTGAAAGTATTT
CGATTTCTTGGCTTTATATATCTTGTGGAAAGGACGAGCGCTTAGGAACCATACAATACTA
