>Addgene plasmid #144238 | TFORF2788 | depositor partial sequence | sequence record 284830 | Barcode
GCGCTTAGGAACCATACAATACTA
